>Addgene plasmid #31983 | pcDNA5/FRT-Flag-EloB | addgene partial sequence | sequence record 64417 | T7 5'-TAATACGACTCACTATAGGG-3'
ATGGATTACAGGATGACGACGATAAGCTCGAGATGGACGTGTTTCTCATGATCCGGCGCCACAAGACCAC
CATCTTTACGGACGCCAAGGAGTCGAGCACGGTGTTCGAACTGAAGCGCATCGTCGAGGGCATCCTCAAG
CGGCCGCCAGAGGAGCAGCGGCTGTACAAGGACGACCAGCTCCTTGATGATGGAAAAACTCTGGGCGAAT
GTGGCTTCACCAGTCAGACAGCAAGGCCACAGGCCCCAGCCACAGTGGGCCTGGCCTTTCGAGCAGATGA
CACCTTTGAAGCGCTGCGTATTGAACCCTTCTCCAGCCCTCCGGAGCTTCCAGATGTGATGAAGCCACAG
GATTCTGGAGGCAGTGCCAATGAACAAGCTGTGCAGTGAGAATTCCCTGCAGCGCGGCCGCGTCGAGTCT
AGAGGGCCCGTTTAAACCCGCTGATCAGCCTCGACTGTGCCTTCTAGTTGCCAGCCATCTGTTGTTTGCC
CCTCCCCCGTGCCTTCCTTGACCCTGGAAGGTGCCACTCCCACTGTCCTTTCCTAATAAAATGAGGAAAT
TGCATCGCATTGTCTGAGTAGGTGTCATTCTATTCTGGGGGGTGGGGTGGGGCAGGACAGCAAGGGGGAG
GATTGGGAAGACAATAGCAGGCATGCTGGGGATGCGGTGGGCTCTATGGCTTCTGAGGCGGAAAGAACCA
GCTGGGGCTCTAGGGGGTATCCCC
[124 nt withheld, positions 725-848]
C
[91 nt withheld, positions 850-940]
AGGGTGATGGTTCACGTACCTAGAAGTTCCTATTCCGAAGT
