>Addgene plasmid #31983 | pcDNA5/FRT-Flag-EloB | addgene partial sequence | sequence record 65078 | BGH_rev
GACTCGACGCGGCCGCGCTGCAGGAATTCTCACTGCACAGCTTGTTCATTGGCACTGCCTCCAGAATCCT
GTGGCTTCATCACATCTGGAAGCTCCGGAGGGCTGGAGAAGGGTTCAATACGCAGCGCTTCAAAGGTGTC
ATCTGCTCGAAAGGCCAGGCCCACTGTGGCTGGGGCCTGTGGCCTTGCTGTCTGACTGGTGAAGCCACAT
TCGCCCAGAGTTTTTCCATCATCAAGGAGCTGGTCGTCCTTGTACAGCCGCTGCTCCTCTGGCGGCCGCT
TGAGGATGCCCTCGACGATGCGCTTCAGTTCGAACACCGTGCTCGACTCCTTGGCGTCCGTAAAGATGGT
GGTCTTGTGGCGCCGGATCATGAGAAACACGTCCATCTCGAGCTTATCGTCGTCATCCTTGTAATCCATG
CTAGCCAGCTTGGGTCTCCCTATAGTGAGTCGTATTAATTTCGATAAGCCAGTAAGCAGTGGGTTCTCTA
GTTAGCCAGAGAGCTCTGCTTATATAGACCTCCCACCGTACACGCCTACCGCCCATTTGCGTCAATGGGG
CGGAGTTGTTACGACATTTTGGAAAGTCCCGTTGATTTTGGTGCCAAAACAAACTCCCATTGACGTCAAT
GGGGTGGAGACTTGGAAATCCCCGTGAGTCAAACCGCTATCCACGCCCATTGATGTACTGCCAAAACCGC
ATCACCATGGTAATAGCGATGACTAATACGTAGATGTACTGCCAAGTAGGAAAGTCCCATAAGGTCATGT
ACTGGGCATAATGCCAGGCGGGCCATTTACCGTCATTGACGTCAATAGGGGGCGTACTTGGCATATGATA
CACTTGATGTACTGCCAAGTGGGCAGTTTACCGTAAATACTCCACCCATTGACGTCAATGGAAAGTCCCT
ATTGGCGTTACTATGGGAACATACGTCATTATTGACGTCAATGGGCCGGGGGTCGTTGGGCGGTCAGCCA
GGCGGGCCATTTACCGTAAGTTATGTAACGCGGAACTCCATATATGGGCTATGAACTAATGACCCCGTAT
G
