[The description below was written by a language model from this plasmid's Addgene catalogue record.]
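Description:
pcDNA5/FRT-Flag-EloB is a mammalian expression plasmid built on the commercial pcDNA5/FRT backbone (about 5.1 kb without insert). It carries the rat Elongin B coding sequence (gene Tceb2) with a Flag epitope fused to its N terminus. In bacteria it is maintained as a high-copy plasmid under ampicillin selection, and hygromycin is the recorded selectable marker for mammalian cells. The record gives no feature table and does not name the promoter. The pcDNA5/FRT backbone is generally known to drive inserts from the CMV immediate-early promoter, with a T7 priming site upstream of the cloning region, which is consistent with the T7 sequencing primer listed. The restriction sites used for cloning are recorded as unknown. The Elongin B sequence originated from a repository clone that was then subcloned, with the epitope tag added at that stage.

The defining property of this backbone family is an FRT site linked to a hygromycin resistance gene that lacks its own promoter and start codon. When the plasmid is co-introduced with Flp recombinase into a host cell line that already carries a genomic FRT site, it integrates at that single defined locus. Integration activates hygromycin resistance, allowing isogenic stable lines to be selected. The plasmid can also be used for simple transient expression.

Elongin B is a ubiquitin-like subunit of the Elongin BC adaptor, which links substrate-recognition proteins to Cullin-Rbx modules in a family of ubiquitin ligases. The Flag tag allows detection and affinity purification of Elongin B and its associated proteins. This fits the linked study, which examined how Cullin-box sequences recruit Cul2-Rbx1 or Cul5-Rbx2 modules to Elongin BC-based ligases.
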