Addgene plasmid #31983: pcDNA5/FRT-Flag-EloB
Purpose: Mammalian expression of Flag-tagged Elongin B
Depositing lab: Joan Conaway. Depositing organization: Stowers Institute for Medical Research. Publication: Characterization of Cullin-box sequences that direct recruitment of Cul2-Rbx1 and Cul5-Rbx2 modules to Elongin BC-based ubiquitin ligases. Mahrour N, Redwine WB, Florens L, Swanson SK, Martin-Brown S, Bradford WD, Staehling-Hampton K, Washburn MP, Conaway RC, Conaway JW. J Biol Chem. 2008 Mar 21;283(12):8005-13. Epub 2008 Jan 10. 10.1074/jbc.M706987200 PubMed 18187417.
Backbone
  Vector backbone: pcDNA5/FRT
  Backbone manufacturer: Invitrogen
  Backbone size w/o insert (bp): 5070
  Vector type: Mammalian Expression
  Selectable markers: Hygromycin
Growth in bacteria
  Bacterial resistance: Ampicillin, 100 μg/mL
  Growth temperature: 37°C
  Growth strain: DH5alpha
  Copy number: High Copy
Gene/Insert
  Gene/Insert name: Elongin B
  Species: R. norvegicus (rat)
  Entrez Gene: Tceb2
  Tag / fusion protein: Flag (N terminal on insert)
  Cloning method: Restriction Enzyme; 5′ cloning site unknown (not destroyed); 3′ cloning site unknown (not destroyed)
  Sequencing primers: 5′ T7
Resource information
  A portion of this plasmid was derived from a plasmid made by: ATCC, then subcloned and epitope tag added
Terms and licenses: Academic/Nonprofit Terms; Industry Terms: Not Available to Industry
How to cite: pcDNA5/FRT-Flag-EloB was a gift from Joan Conaway (Addgene plasmid # 31983 ; http://n2t.net/addgene:31983 ; RRID:Addgene_31983)
